>Addgene plasmid #60689 | SpDJ-1 pET15b | addgene partial sequence | sequence record 98479 | T7 5'-TAATACGACTCACTATAGGG-3'
TCTGAATATTTTGTTTAACTTTAAGAAGGAGATATACCATGGGCAGCAGCCATCATATTCATCATCACAG
CAGCGGCCTGGTGCCGCGCGGCAGCCATATGGTTAAAGTGTGCCTGTTTGTTGCAGATGGCACCGATGAA
ATTGAATTTAGCGCACCGTGGGGTATTTTTAAACGTGCCGAAATTCCGATTGATAGCGTGTATGTGGGCG
AAAATAAAGATCGTCTGGTGAAAATGAGCCGTGATGTTGAAATGTATGCCAATCGCAGCTATAAAGAAAT
TCCGAGCGCAGATGATTTTGCCAAACAGTATGATATTGCCATTATTCCGGGTGGTGGTCTGGGTGCAAAA
ACCCTGAGCACCACCCCGTTTGTTCAGCAGGTTGTGAAAGAATTTTATAAAAAACCGAATAAATGGATTG
GTATGATTTGTGCAGGCACCCTGACCGCAAAAACCAGCGGTCTGCCGAATAAACAAATTACCGGTCATCC
GAGCGTTCGTGGTCAGCTGGAAGAAGGTGGCTATAAATATCTGGATCAGCCGGTTGTTCTGGAAGAAAAT
CTGATTACCAGCCAGGGTCCGGGTACAGCAATGCTGTTTGGTCTGAAATGCTGGAACAGGTGGCAAGCTA
CGATAAATAT
