>Addgene plasmid #60689 | SpDJ-1 pET15b | addgene partial sequence | sequence record 98480 | T7term 5'-GCTAGTTATTGCTCAGCGG-3'
AGCAGCCGGATCCTCGAGTTACGGCATGCATCAGGCTTTTATACACGGCATTATATTTATCTTTGCTTGC
CACCTGCTTCCAGCAGATTTCAGACCAAACAGCATTGCTGTACCCGGACCCTGGCTGGTAATCAGATTTT
CTTCCAGAACAACCGGCTGATCCAGATATTTATAGCCACCTTCTTCCAGCTGACCACGAACGCTCGGATG
ACCGGTAATTTGTTTATTCGGCAGACCGCTGGTTTTTGCGGTCAGGGTGCCTGCACAAATCATACCAATC
CATTTATTCGGTTTTTTATAAAATTCTTTCACAACCTGCTGAACAAACGGGGTGGTGC
