>Addgene plasmid #60689 | SpDJ-1 pET15b | addgene partial sequence | sequence record 99180 | T7 5'-TAATACGACTCACTATAGGG-3'
TTTTGTTTAACTTTAAGAAGGAGATATACCATGGGCAGCAGCCATCATCATCATCATCACAGCAGCGGCC
TGGTGCCGCGCGGCAGCCATATGGTTAAAGTGTGCCTGTTTGTTGCAGATGGCACCGATGAAATTGAATT
TAGCGCACCGTGGGGTATTTTTAAACGTGCCGAAATTCCGATTGATAGCGTGTATGTGGGCGAAAATAAA
GATCGTCTGGTGAAAATGAGCCGTGATGTTGAAATGTATGCCAATCGCAGCTATAAAGAAATTCCGAGCG
CAGATGATTTTGCCAAACAGTATGATATTGCCATTATTCCGGGTGGTGGTCTGGGTGCAAAAACCCTGAG
CACCACCCCGTTTGTTCAGCAGGTTGTGAAAGAATTTTATAAAAAACCGAATAAATGGATTGGTATGATT
TGTGCAGGCACCCTGACCGCAAAAACCAGCGGTCTGCCGAATAAACAAATTACCGGTCATCCGAGCGTTC
GTGGTCAGCTGGAAGAAGGTGGCTATAAATATCTGGATCAGCCGGTTGTTCTGGAAGAAAATCTGATTAC
CAGCCAGGGTCCGGGTACAGCAATGCTGTTTGGTCTGAAACTGCTGGAACAGGTGGCAAGCAAAGATAAA
TATAATGCCGTGTATAAAAGCCTGAGCATGCCGTAACTCGAGGATCCGGCTGCTAACAAAGCCCGAAAGG
AAGCTGAGTTGGCTGCTGCCACCGCTGAGCAATAACTAGCATAACCCCTTGGGGCCTCTAAACGGGTCTT
GA
