>Addgene plasmid #60689 | SpDJ-1 pET15b | addgene partial sequence | sequence record 99182 | T7term 5'-GCTAGTTATTGCTCAGCGG-3'
AGCAGCCGGATCCTCGAGTTACGGCATGCTCAGGCTTTTATACACGGCATTATATTTATCTTTGCTTGCC
ACCTGTTCCAGCAGTTTCAGACCAAACAGCATTGCTGTACCCGGACCCTGGCTGGTAATCAGATTTTCTT
CCAGAACAACCGGCTGATCCAGATATTTATAGCCACCTTCTTCCAGCTGACCACGAACGCTCGGATGACC
GGTAATTTGTTTATTCGGCAGACCGCTGGTTTTTGCGGTCAGGGTGCCTGCACAAATCATACCAATCCAT
TTATTCGGTTTTTTATAAAATTCTTTCACAACCTGCTGAACAAACGGGGTGGTGCTCAGGGTTTTTGCAC
CCAGACCACCACCCGGAATAATGGCAATATCATACTGTTTGGCAAAATCATCTGCGCTCGGAATTTCTTT
ATAGCTGCGATTGGCATACATTTCAACATCACGGCTCATTTTCACCAGACGATCTTTATTTTCGCCCACA
TACACGCTATCAATCGGAATTTCGGCACGTTTAAAAATACCCCACGGTGCGCTAAATTCAATTTCATCGG
TGCCATCTGCAACAAACAGGCACACTTTAACCATATGGCTGCCGCGCGGCACCAGGCCGCTGCTGTGATG
ATGATGATGATGGCTGCTGCCCATGG
