[The description below was written by a language model from this plasmid's Addgene catalogue record.]
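Description:
SpDJ-1 pET15b is a bacterial expression plasmid built on the Novagen pET15b backbone for recombinant production of the DJ-1 protein from the fission yeast Schizosaccharomyces pombe (locus SPAC22E12.03c). The total vector size is recorded as 5708 bp. It is selected with ampicillin, is listed as high copy, and is maintained in a standard cloning strain (DH5alpha). No feature table accompanies the record, so the replication origin and other backbone elements are not itemised beyond what the pET15b name implies.

The DJ-1 coding sequence sits between the NdeI and XhoI sites of the backbone, both of which remain intact, so the insert can be excised or swapped. According to the depositor, the sequence is synthetic rather than amplified from yeast, with codon usage optimised for E. coli. Transcription is driven by the T7 promoter, which requires T7 RNA polymerase. Protein production therefore generally takes place in a host that supplies this polymerase, rather than in the propagation strain. Cloning at NdeI places the gene in frame with the 6xHis tag supplied by the backbone at the N terminus, which allows purification by immobilised metal affinity chromatography. The insert can be verified by sequencing from the flanking T7 promoter and T7 terminator priming sites.

The stated purpose is recombinant expression of DJ-1. The associated publication concerns the factors that influence reactive cysteine pKa values in fission yeast DJ-1, consistent with use of the plasmid to produce purified protein for biochemical and structural study.
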