Addgene plasmid #60689: SpDJ-1 pET15b
Purpose: Recombinant protein expression of DJ-1
Depositing lab: Mark Wilson. Depositing organization: University of Nebraska at Lincoln. Publication: Influence of peptide dipoles and hydrogen bonds on reactive cysteine pKa values in fission yeast DJ-1. Madzelan P, Labunska T, Wilson MA. FEBS J. 2012 Nov;279(22):4111-20. doi: 10.1111/febs.12004. Epub 2012 Oct 11. PubMed 22971103.
Backbone
  Vector backbone: pET15b
  Backbone manufacturer: Novagen
  Total vector size (bp): 5708
  Vector type: Bacterial Expression
Growth in bacteria
  Bacterial resistance: Ampicillin, 100 μg/mL
  Growth temperature: 37°C
  Growth strain: DH5alpha
  Copy number: High Copy
Gene/Insert
  Gene/Insert name: DJ-1 (alt names: SPAC22E12.03c; (See Comments))
  Species: S. pombe (fission yeast)
  Entrez Gene: SPAC22E12.03c (a.k.a. SPAC22E12.03c)
  Promoter: T7
  Tag / fusion protein: 6xHis (N terminal on backbone)
  Cloning method: Restriction Enzyme; 5′ cloning site NdeI (not destroyed); 3′ cloning site XhoI (not destroyed)
  Sequencing primers: 5′ T7; 3′ T7term
Terms and licenses: Academic/Nonprofit Terms; Industry Terms: Not Available to Industry
Depositor comments: Sequence is synthetic with codon usage optimized for E.coli expression.
How to cite: SpDJ-1 pET15b was a gift from Mark Wilson (Addgene plasmid # 60689 ; http://n2t.net/addgene:60689 ; RRID:Addgene_60689)
